>Addgene plasmid #72733 | pAWp7-1 | depositor full sequence | sequence record 133516 | pAWp7-1 sequence 11581 bps
CGATATCAAGCTTATCGATAATCAACCTCTGGATTACAAAATTTGTGAAAGATTGACTGGTATTCTTAAC
TATGTTGCTCCTTTTACGCTATGTGGATACGCTGCTTTAATGCCTTTGTATCATGCTATTGCTTCCCGTA
TGGCTTTCATTTTCTCCTCCTTGTATAAATCCTGGTTGCTGTCTCTTTATGAGGAGTTGTGGCCCGTTGT
CAGGCAACGTGGCGTGGTGTGCACTGTGTTTGCTGACGCAACCCCCACTGGTTGGGGCATTGCCACCACC
TGTCAGCTCCTTTCCGGGACTTTCGCTTTCCCCCTCCCTATTGCCACGGCGGAACTCATCGCCGCCTGCC
TTGCCCGCTGCTGGACAGGGGCTCGGCTGTTGGGCACTGACAATTCCGTGGTGTTGTCGGGGAAATCATC
GTCCTTTCCTTGGCTGCTCGCCTGTGTTGCCACCTGGATTCTGCGCGGGACGTCCTTCTGCTACGTCCCT
TCGGCCCTCAATCCAGCGGACCTTCCTTCCCGCGGCCTGCTGCCGGCTCTGCGGCCTCTTCCGCGTCTTC
GCCTTCGCCCTCAGACGAGTCGGATCTCCCTTTGGGCCGCCTCCCCGCATCGATACCGTCGACCTCGAGA
CCTAGAAAAACATGGAGCAATCACAAGTAGCAATACAGCAGCTACCAATGCTGATTGTGCCTGGCTAGAA
GCACAAGAGGAGGAGGAGGTGGGTTTTCCAGTCACACCTCAGGTACCTTTAAGACCAATGACTTACAAGG
CAGCTGTAGATCTTAGCCACTTTTTAAAAGAAAAGGGGGGACTGGAAGGGCTAATTCACTCCCAACGAAG
ACAAGATATCCTTGATCTGTGGATCTACCACACACAAGGCTACTTCCCTGATTGGCAGAACTACACACCA
GGGCCAGGGATCAGATATCCACTGACCTTTGGATGGTGCTACAAGCTAGTACCAGTTGAGCAAGAGAAGG
TAGAAGAAGCCAATGAAGGAGAGAACACCCGCTTGTTACACCCTGTGAGCCTGCATGGGATGGATGACCC
GGAGAGAGAAGTATTAGAGTGGAGGTTTGACAGCCGCCTAGCATTTCATCACATGGCCCGAGAGCTGCAT
CCGGACTGTACTGGGTCTCTCTGGTTAGACCAGATCTGAGCCTGGGAGCTCTCTGGCTAACTAGGGAACC
CACTGCTTAAGCCTCAATAAAGCTTGCCTTGAGTGCTTCAAGTAGTGTGTGCCCGTCTGTTGTGTGACTC
TGGTAACTAGAGATCCCTCAGACCCTTTTAGTCAGTGTGGAAAATCTCTAGCAGGGCCCGTTTAAACCCG
CTGATCAGCCTCGACTGTGCCTTCTAGTTGCCAGCCATCTGTTGTTTGCCCCTCCCCCGTGCCTTCCTTG
ACCCTGGAAGGTGCCACTCCCACTGTCCTTTCCTAATAAAATGAGGAAATTGCATCGCATTGTCTGAGTA
GGTGTCATTCTATTCTGGGGGGTGGGGTGGGGCAGGACAGCAAGGGGGAGGATTGGGAAGACAATAGCAG
GCATGCTGGGGATGCGGTGGGCTCTATGGCTTCTGAGGCGGAAAGAACCAGCTGGGGCTCTAGGGGGTAT
CCCC
[124 nt withheld, positions 1615-1738]
C
[91 nt withheld, positions 1740-1830]
A
[49 nt withheld, positions 1832-1880]
CCTTTGACGTTGGAGTCCACGTTCTTT
[37 nt withheld, positions 1908-1944]
ACCCTATCTCGGTCTATTCTTTTGATTTATAAGGGATTTTGCCGATTTCGGCCTATTGGTTAAAAAATGA
GCTGATTTAACAAAAATTTAACGCGAATTAATTCTGTGGAATGTGTGTCAGTTAGGGTGTGGAAAGTCCC
CAGGCTCCCCAGCAGGCAGAAGTATGCAAAGCATGCATCTCAATTAGTCAGCAACCAGGTGTGGAAAGTC
CCCAGGCTCCCCAGCAGGCAGAAGTATGCAAAGCATGCATCTCAATTAGTCAGCAACCATAGTCCCGCCC
CTAACTCCGCCCATCCCGCCCCTAACTCCGCCCAGTTCCGCCCATTCTCCGCCCCATGGCTGACTAATTT
TTTTTATTTATGCAGAGGCCGAGGCCGCCTCTGCCTCTGAGCTATTCCAGAAGTAGTGAGGAGGCTTTTT
TGGAGGCCTAGGCTTTTGCAAAAAGCTCCCGGGAGCTTGTATATCCATTTTCGGATCTGATCAGCACGTG
TTGACAATTAATCATCGGCATAGTATATCGGCATAGTATAATACGACAAGGTGAGGAACTAAACCATGGC
CAAGTTGACCAGTGCCGTTCCGGTGCTCACCGCGCGCGACGTCGCCGGAGCGGTCGAGTTCTGGACCGAC
CGGCTCGGGTTCTCCCGGGACTTCGTGGAGGACGACTTCGCCGGTGTGGTCCGGGACGACGTGACCCTGT
TCATCAGCGCGGTCCAGGACCAGGTGGTGCCGGACAACACCCTGGCCTGGGTGTGGGTGCGCGGCCTGGA
CGAGCTGTACGCCGAGTGGTCGGAGGTCGTGTCCACGAACTTCCGGGACGCCTCCGGGCCGGCCATGACC
GAGATCGGCGAGCAGCCGTGGGGGCGGGAGTTCGCCCTGCGCGACCCGGCCGGCAACTGCGTGCACTTCG
TGGCCGAGGAGCAGGACTGACACGTGCTACGAGATTTCGATTCCACCGCCGCCTTCTATGAAAGGTTGGG
CTTCGGAATCGTTTTCCGGGACGCCGGCTGGATGATCCTCCAGCGCGGGGATCTCATGCTGGAGTTCTTC
GCCCACCCCAACTTGTTTATTGCAGCTTATAATGGTTACAAATAAAGCAATAGCATCACAAATTTCACAA
ATAAAGCATTTTTTTCACTGCATTCTAGTTGTGGTTTGTCCAAACTCATCAATGTATCTTATCATGTCTG
TATACCGTCGACCTCTAGCTAGAGCTTGGCGTAATCATGGTCATAGCTGTTTCCTGTGTGAAATTGTTAT
CCGCTCACAATTCCACACAACATACGAGCCGGAAGCATAAAGTGTAAAGCCTGGGGTGCCTAATGAGTGA
GCTAACTCACATTAATTGCGTTGCGCTCACTGCCCGCTTTCCAGTCGGGAAACCTGTCGTGCCAGCTGCA
TTAATGAATCGGCCAACGCGCGGGGAGAGGCGGTTTGCGTATTGGGCGCTCTTCCGCTTCCTCGCTCACT
GACTCGCTGCGCTCGGTCGTTCGGCTGCGGCGAGCGGTATCAGCTCACTCAAAGGCGGTAATACGGTTAT
CCACAGAATCAGGGGATAACGCAGGAAAGAACATGTGAGCAAAAGGCCAGCAAAAGGCCAGGAACCGTAA
AAAGGCCGCGTTGCTGGCGTTTTTCCATAGGCTCCGCCCCCCTGACGAGCATCACAAAAATCGACGCTCA
AGTCAGAGGTGGCGAAACCCGACAGGACTATAAAGATACCAGGCGTTTCCCCCTGGAAGCTCCCTCGTGC
GCTCTCCTGTTCCGACCCTGCCGCTTACCGGATACCTGTCCGCCTTTCTCCCTTCGGGAAGCGTGGCGCT
TTCTCATAGCTCACGCTGTAGGTATCTCAGTTCGGTGTAGGTCGTTCGCTCCAAGCTGGGCTGTGTGCAC
GAACCCCCCGTTCAGCCCGACCGCTGCGCCTTATCCGGTAACTATCGTCTTGAGTCCAACCCGGTAAGAC
ACGACTTATCGCCACTGGCAGCAGCCACTGGTAACAGGATTAGCAGAGCGAGGTATGTAGGCGGTGCTAC
AGAGTTCTTGAAGTGGTGGCCTAACTACGGCTACACTAGAAGAACAGTATTTGGTATCTGCGCTCTGCTG
AAGCCAGTTACCTTCGGAAAAAGAGTTGGTAGCTCTTGATCCGGCAAACAAACCACCGCTGGTAGCGGTG
GTTTTTTTGTTTGCAAGCAGCAGATTACGCGCAGAAAAAAAGGATCTCAAGAAGATCCTTTGATCTTTTC
TACGGGGTCTGACGCTCAGTGGAACGAAAACTCACGTTAAGGGATTTTGGTCATGAGATTATCAAAAAGG
ATCTTCACCTAGATCCTTTTAAATTAAAAATGAAGTTTTAAATCAATCTAAAGTATATATGAGTAAACTT
GGTCTGACAGTTACCAATGCTTAATCAGTGAGGCACCTATCTCAGCGATCTGTCTATTTCGTTCATCCAT
AGTTGCCTGACTCCCCGTCGTGTAGATAACTACGATACGGGAGGGCTTACCATCTGGCCCCAGTGCTGCA
ATGATACCGCGAGACCCACGCTCACCGGCTCCAGATTTATCAGCAATAAACCAGCCAGCCGGAAGGGCCG
AGCGCAGAAGTGGTCCTGCAACTTTATCCGCCTCCATCCAGTCTATTAATTGTTGCCGGGAAGCTAGAGT
AAGTAGTTCGCCAGTTAATAGTTTGCGCAACGTTGTTGCCATTGCTACAGGCATCGTGGTGTCACGCTCG
TCGTTTGGTATGGCTTCATTCAGCTCCGGTTCCCAACGATCAAGGCGAGTTACATGATCCCCCATGTTGT
GCAAAAAAGCGGTTAGCTCCTTCGGTCCTCCGATCGTTGTCAGAAGTAAGTTGGCCGCAGTGTTATCACT
CATGGTTATGGCAGCACTGCATAATTCTCTTACTGTCATGCCATCCGTAAGATGCTTTTCTGTGACTGGT
GAGTACTCAACCAAGTCATTCTGAGAATAGTGTATGCGGCGACCGAGTTGCTCTTGCCCGGCGTCAATAC
GGGATAATACCGCGCCACATAGCAGAACTTTAAAAGTGCTCATCATTGGAAAACGTTCTTCGGGGCGAAA
ACTCTCAAGGATCTTACCGCTGTTGAGATCCAGTTCGATGTAACCCACTCGTGCACCCAACTGATCTTCA
GCATCTTTTACTTTCACCAGCGTTTCTGGGTGAGCAAAAACAGGAAGGCAAAATGCCGCAAAAAAGGGAA
TAAGGGCGACACGGAAATGTTGAATACTCATACTCTTCCTTTTTCAATATTATTGAAGCATTTATCAGGG
TTATTGTCTCATGAGCGGATACATATTTGAATGTATTTAGAAAAATAAACAAATAGGGGTTCCGCGCACA
TTTCCCCGAAAAGTGCCACCTGACGTCGACGGATCGGGAGATCTCCCGATCCCCTATGGTGCACTCTCAG
TACAATCTGCTCTGATGCCGCATAGTTAAGCCAGTATCTGCTCCCTGCTTGTGTGTTGGAGGTCGCTGAG
TAGTGCGCGAGCAAAATTTAAGCTACAACAAGGCAAGGCTTGACCGACAATTGCATGAAGAATCTGCTTA
GGGTTAGGCGTTTTGCGCTGCTTCGCGATGTACGGGCCAGATATACGCGTTGACATTGATTATTGACTAG
TTATTAATAGTAATCAATTACGGGGTCATTAGTTCATAGCCCATATATGGAGTTCCGCGTTACATAACTT
ACGGTAAATGGCCCGCCTGGCTGACCGCCCAACGACCCCCGCCCATTGACGTCAATAATGACGTATGTTC
CCATAGTAACGCCAATAGGGACTTTCCATTGACGTCAATGGGTGGAGTATTTACGGTAAACTGCCCACTT
GGCAGTACATCAAGTGTATCATATGCCAAGTACGCCCCCTATTGACGTCAATGACGGTAAATGGCCCGCC
TGGCATTATGCCCAGTACATGACCTTATGGGACTTTCCTACTTGGCAGTACATCTACGTATTAGTCATCG
CTATTACCATGGTGATGCGGTTTTGGCAGTACATCAATGGGCGTGGATAGCGGTTTGACTCACGGGGATT
TCCAAGTCTCCACCCCATTGACGTCAATGGGAGTTTGTTTTGGCACCAAAATCAACGGGACTTTCCAAAA
TGTCGTAACAACTCCGCCCCATTGACGCAAATGGGCGGTAGGCGTGTACGGTGGGAGGTCTATATAAGCA
GCGCGTTTTGCCTGTACTGGGTCTCTCTGGTTAGACCAGATCTGAGCCTGGGAGCTCTCTGGCTAACTAG
GGAACCCACTGCTTAAGCCTCAATAAAGCTTGCCTTGAGTGCTTCAAGTAGTGTGTGCCCGTCTGTTGTG
TGACTCTGGTAACTAGAGATCCCTCAGACCCTTTTAGTCAGTGTGGAAAATCTCTAGCAGTGGCGCCCGA
ACAGGGACTTGAAAGCGAAAGGGAAACCAGAGGAGCTCTCTCGACGCAGGACTCGGCTTGCTGAAGCGCG
CACGGCAAGAGGCGAGGGGCGGCGACTGGTGAGTACGCCAAAAATTTTGACTAGCGGAGGCTAGAAGGAG
AGAGATGGGTGCGAGAGCGTCAGTATTAAGCGGGGGAGAATTAGATCGCGATGGGAAAAAATTCGGTTAA
GGCCAGGGGGAAAGAAAAAATATAAATTAAAACATATAGTATGGGCAAGCAGGGAGCTAGAACGATTCGC
AGTTAATCCTGGCCTGTTAGAAACATCAGAAGGCTGTAGACAAATACTGGGACAGCTACAACCATCCCTT
CAGACAGGATCAGAAGAACTTAGATCATTATATAATACAGTAGCAACCCTCTATTGTGTGCATCAAAGGA
TAGAGATAAAAGACACCAAGGAAGCTTTAGACAAGATAGAGGAAGAGCAAAACAAAAGTAAGACCACCGC
ACAGCAAGCGGCCGCTGATCTTCAGACCTGGAGGAGGAGATATGAGGGACAATTGGAGAAGTGAATTATA
TAAATATAAAGTAGTAAAAATTGAACCATTAGGAGTAGCACCCACCAAGGCAAAGAGAAGAGTGGTGCAG
AGAGAAAAAAGAGCAGTGGGAATAGGAGCTTTGTTCCTTGGGTTCTTGGGAGCAGCAGGAAGCACTATGG
GCGCAGCGTCAATGACGCTGACGGTACAGGCCAGACAATTATTGTCTGGTATAGTGCAGCAGCAGAACAA
TTTGCTGAGGGCTATTGAGGCGCAACAGCATCTGTTGCAACTCACAGTCTGGGGCATCAAGCAGCTCCAG
GCAAGAATCCTGGCTGTGGAAAGATACCTAAAGGATCAACAGCTCCTGGGGATTTGGGGTTGCTCTGGAA
AACTCATTTGCACCACTGCTGTGCCTTGGAATGCTAGTTGGAGTAATAAATCTCTGGAACAGATTTGGAA
TCACACGACCTGGATGGAGTGGGACAGAGAAATTAACAATTACACAAGCTTAATACACTCCTTAATTGAA
GAATCGCAAAACCAGCAAGAAAAGAATGAACAAGAATTATTGGAATTAGATAAATGGGCAAGTTTGTGGA
ATTGGTTTAACATAACAAATTGGCTGTGGTATATAAAATTATTCATAATGATAGTAGGAGGCTTGGTAGG
TTTAAGAATAGTTTTTGCTGTACTTTCTATAGTGAATAGAGTTAGGCAGGGATATTCACCATTATCGTTT
CAGACCCACCTCCCAACCCCGAGGGGACCCGACAGGCCCGAAGGAATAGAAGAAGAAGGTGGAGAGAGAG
ACAGAGACAGATCCATTCGATTAGTGAACGGATCGGCACTGCGTGCGCCAATTCTGCAGACAAATGGCAG
TATTCATCCACAATTTTAAAAGAAAAGGGGGGATTGGGGGGTACAGTGCAGGGGAAAGAATAGTAGACAT
AATAGCAACAGACATACAAACTAAAGAATTACAAAAACAAATTACAAAAATTCAAAATTTTCGGGTTTAT
TACAGGGACAGCAGAGATCCAGTTTGGTTAATTAAGGGTGCAGCGGCCTCCGCGCCGGGTTTTGGCGCCT
CCCGCGGGCGCCCCCCTCCTCACGGCGAGCGCTGCCACGTCAGACGAAGGGCGCAGCGAGCGTCCTGATC
CTTCCGCCCGGACGCTCAGGACAGCGGCCCGCTGCTCATAAGACTCGGCCTTAGAACCCCAGTATCAGCA
GAAGGACATTTTAGGACGGGACTTGGGTGACTCTAGGGCACTGGTTTTCTTTCCAGAGAGCGGAACAGGC
GAGGAAAAGTAGTCCCTTCTCGGCGATTCTGCGGAGGGATCTCCGTGGGGCGGTGAACGCCGATGATTAT
ATAAGGACGCGCCGGGTGTGGCACAGCTAGTTCCGTCGCAGCCGGGATTTGGGTCGCGGTTCTTGTTTGT
GGATCGCTGTGATCGTCACTTGGTGAGTAGCGGGCTGCTGGGCTGGCCGGGGCTTTCGTGGCCGCCGGGC
CGCTCGGTGGGACGGAAGCGTGTGGAGAGACCGCCAAGGGCTGTAGTCTGGGTCCGCGAGCAAGGTTGCC
CTGAACTGGGGGTTGGGGGGAGCGCAGCAAAATGGCGGCTGTTCCCGAGTCTTGAATGGAAGACGCTTGT
GAGGCGGGCTGTGAGGTCGTTGAAACAAGGTGGGGGGCATGGTGGGCGGCAAGAACCCAAGGTCTTGAGG
CCTTCGCTAATGCGGGAAAGCTCTTATTCGGGTGAGATGGGCTGGGGCACCATCTGGGGACCCTGACGTG
AAGTTTGTCACTGACTGGAGAACTCGGTTTGTCGTCTGTTGCGGGGGCGGCAGTTATGGCGGTGCCGTTG
GGCAGTGCACCCGTACCTTTGGGAGCGCGCGCCCTCGTCGTGTCGTGACGTCACCCGTTCTGTTGGCTTA
TAATGCAGGGTGGGGCCACCTGCCGGTAGGTGTGCGGTAGGCTTTTCTCCGTCGCAGGACGCAGGGTTCG
GGCCTAGGGTAGGCTCTCCTGAATCGACAGGCGCCGGACCTCTGGTGAGGGGAGGGATAAGTGAGGCGTC
AGTTTCTTTGGTCGGTTTTATGTACCTATCTTCTTAAGTAGCTGAAGCTCCGGTTTTGAACTATGCGCTC
GGGGTTGGCGAGTGTGTTTTGTGAAGTTTTTTAGGCACCTTTTGAAATGTAATCATTTGGGTCAATATGT
AATTTTCAGTGTTAGACTAGTAAATTGTCCGCTAAATTCTGGCCGTTTTTGGCTTTTTTGTTAGACAGTT
AATTAAGCCACCATGAGCGAGCTGATCAAGGAGAACATGCACATGAAGCTGTACATGGAGGGCACCGTGA
ACAACCACCACTTCAAGTGCACATCCGAGGGCGAAGGCAAGCCCTACGAGGGCACCCAGACCATGAAGAT
CAAGGTGGTCGAGGGCGGCCCTCTCCCCTTCGCCTTCGACATCCTGGCTACCAGCTTCATGTACGGCAGC
AAAGCCTTCATCAACCACACCCAGGGCATCCCCGACTTCTTTAAGCAGTCCTTCCCTGAGGGCTTCACAT
GGGAGAGAATCACCACATACGAAGACGGGGGCGTGCTGACCGCTACCCAGGACACCAGCTTCCAGAACGG
CTGCATCATCTACAACGTCAAGATCAACGGGGTGAACTTCCCATCCAACGGCCCTGTGATGCAGAAGAAA
ACACGCGGCTGGGAGGCCAACACCGAGATGCTGTACCCCGCTGACGGCGGCCTGAGAGGCCACAGCCAGA
TGGCCCTGAAGCTCGTGGGCGGGGGCTACCTGCACTGCTCCTTCAAGACCACATACAGATCCAAGAAACC
CGCTAAGAACCTCAAGATGCCCGGCTTCCACTTCGTGGACCACAGACTGGAAAGAATCAAGGAGGCCGAC
AAAGAGACCTACGTCGAGCAGCACGAGATGGCTGTGGCCAAGTACTGCGACCTCCCTAGCAAACTGGGGC
ACAGATAATAACCTGCAGGCGGGCCAGATATACGCGTTGACATTGATTATTGACTAGTTATTAATAGTAA
TCAATTACGGGGTCATTAGTTCATAGCCCATATATGGAGTTCCGCGTTACATAACTTACGGTAAATGGCC
CGCCTGGCTGACCGCCCAACGACCCCCGCCCATTGACGTCAATAATGACGTATGTTCCCATAGTAACGCC
AATAGGGACTTTCCATTGACGTCAATGGGTGGAGTATTTACGGTAAACTGCCCACTTGGCAGTACATCAA
GTGTATCATATGCCAAGTACGCCCCCTATTGACGTCAATGACGGTAAATGGCCCGCCTGGCATTATGCCC
AGTACATGACCTTATGGGACTTTCCTACTTGGCAGTACATCTACGTATTAGTCATCGCTATTACCATGGT
GATGCGGTTTTGGCAGTACATCAATGGGCGTGGATAGCGGTTTGACTCACGGGGATTTCCAAGTCTCCAC
CCCATTGACGTCAATGGGAGTTTGTTTTGGCACCAAAATCAACGGGACTTTCCAAAATGTCGTAACAACT
CCGCCCCATTGACGCAAATGGGCGGTAGGCGTGTACGGTGGGAGGTCTATATAAGCAGCGGTAACCCCCG
GGTACCGGTCGCCACCATGGTGAGCAAGGGCGAGGAGCTGTTCACCGGGGTGGTGCCCATCCTGGTCGAG
CTGGACGGCGACGTAAACGGCCACAAGTTCAGCGTGTCCGGCGAGGGCGAGGGCGATGCCACCTACGGCA
AGCTGACCCTGAAGTTCATCTGCACCACCGGCAAGCTGCCCGTGCCCTGGCCCACCCTCGTGACCACCCT
GACCTACGGCGTGCAGTGCTTCAGCCGCTACCCCGACCACATGAAGCAGCACGACTTCTTCAAGTCCGCC
ATGCCCGAAGGCTACGTCCAGGAGCGCACCATCTTCTTCAAGGACGACGGCAACTACAAGACCCGCGCCG
AGGTGAAGTTCGAGGGCGACACCCTGGTGAACCGCATCGAGCTGAAGGGCATCGACTTCAAGGAGGACGG
CAACATCCTGGGGCACAAGCTGGAGTACAACTACAACAGCCACAACGTCTATATCATGGCCGACAAGCAG
AAGAACGGCATCAAGGTGAACTTCAAGATCCGCCACAACATCGAGGACGGCAGCGTGCAGCTCGCCGACC
ACTACCAGCAGAACACCCCCATCGGCGACGGCCCCGTGCTGCTGCCCGACAACCACTACCTGAGCACCCA
GTCCGCCCTGAGCAAAGACCCCAACGAGAAGCGCGATCACATGGTCCTGCTGGAGTTCGTGACCGCCGCC
GGGATCACTCTCGGCATGGACGAGCTGTACAAGTAAAGCGGCCGCGACTCTAGAGATCTAGAGAGGAGGA
TCCGCGAAAAGTCCGGAATTCAGGTGGGAGTACTGCTCAGAGCTACAACTCTAGGAGTAGGGACTCCAAG
CCTAGAGCTCCAAGAGAGGGTGAAGGGCAGGGAGAAAATTATAGTAATAGTTGCAATGAGTCACTTGCTT
CTAGATCAAGATCAGAGACTCTGCTCTCCGTGTTCACAGCGGACCTTGATTTAATGTCATACAATTAAGG
CACGCGGTGAATGCCAAGAGCGGAGCCTACAGCTGCACTTGAAGGACATCCGAGAGAAGTTAGGAAGGGT
GGGGAGAAACAATTCTAGAATGAACCCATCCTGTGCGACACCAATTG
Features (pLannotate 1.2.2; 34 found; start..end, strand, type, name):
      1..20      +  misc_feature   MCS (fragment): pBluescript multiple cloning site
     20..608     +  misc_feature   WPRE: woodchuck hepatitis virus posttranscriptional regulatory element
    545..1126    +  CDS            nef (fragment): NEF_HV1H2 - Experimental evidence at protein level: Swiss-Prot protein existence level 1. Extracellular Nef protein targets CD4(+) T-lymphocytes for apoptosis by interacting with CXCR4 surface receptors. From Human immunodeficiency virus type 1 group M subtype B (isolate HXB2) (HIV-1).
   1133..1313    +  LTR            5' LTR (truncated): truncated 5' long terminal repeat (LTR) from HIV-1
   1345..1569    +  polyA_signal   bGH poly(A) signal: bovine growth hormone polyadenylation signal
   1573..1594    +  promoter       SV40 promoter (fragment): SV40 enhancer and early promoter
   1615..2043    +  rep_origin     f1 ori (sequence partly withheld): f1 bacteriophage origin of replication; arrow indicates direction of (+) strand synthesis
   2057..2386    +  promoter       SV40 promoter: SV40 enhancer and early promoter
   2434..2481    +  promoter       EM7 promoter: synthetic bacterial promoter&nbsp
   2500..2874    +  CDS            BleoR: antibiotic-binding protein; Sh ble from Streptoalloteichus hindustanus; confers resistance to bleomycin, phleomycin, and Zeocin™
   2884..3009    +  CDS            ble (fragment): BLE_KLEPN - Experimental evidence at protein level: Swiss-Prot protein existence level 1. Binding protein with a strong affinity to the bleomycin family of antibiotics. Binds to CL990; an antimitotic-antibiotic compound. From Klebsiella pneumoniae.
   3004..3125    +  polyA_signal   SV40 poly(A) signal: SV40 polyadenylation signal
   3196..3218    -  protein_bind   lac operator (fragment): The lac repressor binds to the lac operator to inhibit transcription in E. coli. This inhibition can be relieved by adding lactose or isopropyl-β-D-thiogalactopyranoside (IPTG). lac repressor encoded by lacI
   3222..3252    -  promoter       lac promoter: promoter for the E. coli lac operon
   3267..3288    -  protein_bind   CAP binding site: CAP binding activates transcription in the presence of cAMP. E. coli catabolite activator protein
   3301..3393    -  CDS            lacI (fragment): lac repressor; lacI; The lac repressor binds to the lac operator to inhibit transcription in E. coli. This inhibition can be relieved by adding lactose or isopropyl-β-D-thiogalactopyranoside (IPTG).
   3576..4164    -  rep_origin     ori: high-copy-number ColE1/pMB1/pBR322/pUC origin of replication
   4335..5195    -  CDS            AmpR: β-lactamase; bla; confers resistance to ampicillin, carbenicillin, and related antibiotics
   5196..5300    -  promoter       AmpR promoter: bla
   5359..5411    -  misc_feature   bom (fragment): basis of mobility region from pBR322
   5566..5945    +  enhancer       CMV enhancer: human cytomegalovirus immediate early enhancer
   5946..6145    +  promoter       CMV promoter: human cytomegalovirus (CMV) immediate early promoter
   6163..6343    +  LTR            5' LTR (truncated): truncated 5' long terminal repeat (LTR) from HIV-1
   6390..6515    +  misc_feature   HIV-1 Ψ: packaging signal of human immunodeficiency virus type 1
   6499..6862    +  CDS            HIV-1 gag (fragment): gag protein from human immunodeficiency virus 1; gag
   7008..7241    +  misc_feature   RRE: The Rev response element (RRE) of HIV-1 allows for Rev-dependent mRNA export from the nucleus to the cytoplasm.
   7618..7718    +  CDS            Rev (fragment): human immunodeficiency virus 1 (HIV-1) Rev protein; rev; enhances nuclear export of unspliced and incompletely spliced viral mRNAs
   7768..7885    +  misc_feature   cPPT/CTS: central polypurine tract and central termination sequence of HIV-1
   7939..9150    +  promoter       UbC promoter: human ubiquitin C promoter
   9167..9859    +  CDS            TurboRFP: TurboRFP is a basic (constitutively fluorescent) orange fluorescent protein published in 2007, derived from Entacmaea quadricolor. It has low acid sensitivity.
   9893..10272   +  enhancer       CMV enhancer: human cytomegalovirus immediate early enhancer
  10273..10472   +  promoter       CMV promoter: human cytomegalovirus (CMV) immediate early promoter
  10501..11220   +  CDS            EGFP: the original enhanced GFP (Yang et al., 1996) mammalian codon-optimized
  11411..11490   +  ncRNA          mir-124: Accession: RF00239 - mir-124 microRNA precursor family
