[The description below was written by a language model from this plasmid's Addgene catalogue record and pLannotate feature annotations shown in this document.]
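Description:
pAWp7-1 is an 11.6 kb HIV-1-based lentiviral transfer plasmid built on the pFUGW backbone. It carries a dual fluorescent reporter cassette together with a microRNA precursor (UBCp-RFP-CMVp-GFP-[miR-124]). In bacteria it replicates from a high-copy ColE1/pUC-type origin and is selected with ampicillin through the β-lactamase gene. An f1 origin is also present. The backbone additionally contains an SV40/EM7-driven BleoR cassette with an SV40 poly(A) signal, which lies outside the LTR-flanked region and so would not be packaged into virus.

The viral genome is transcribed from a CMV enhancer/promoter fused to a truncated 5' LTR. This is followed by the Ψ packaging signal with a gag fragment, the Rev response element for Rev-dependent nuclear export, and the cPPT/CTS element. Downstream, the human ubiquitin C promoter drives TurboRFP. A second, internal CMV enhancer/promoter then drives EGFP, with an annotated mir-124 precursor positioned after the EGFP coding sequence, apparently within the same transcription unit. A WPRE follows to enhance transcript expression, then a truncated LTR at the 3' end of the viral genome and a bGH polyadenylation signal.

In this arrangement GFP marks expression of the transcript carrying the microRNA, while the independently transcribed RFP marks transduced cells. The record does not state whether any microRNA sensor or target sites are present, nor the precise experimental role. The associated publication concerns massively parallel combinatorial genetics in human cells, which suggests the construct serves to deliver and express miR-124 by lentiviral transduction in that system.
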