Addgene plasmid #72733: pAWp7-1
Purpose: pFUGW-UBCp-RFP-CMVp-GFP-[miR-124]
Depositing lab: Timothy Lu. Depositing organization: Massachusetts Institute of Technology. Publication: Massively parallel high-order combinatorial genetics in human cells. Wong AS, Choi GC, Cheng AA, Purcell O, Lu TK. Nat Biotechnol. 2015 Sep;33(9):952-61. doi: 10.1038/nbt.3326. Epub 2015 Aug 17. PubMed 26280411.
Backbone
  Vector backbone: pFUGW
  Vector type: Lentiviral
Growth in bacteria
  Bacterial resistance: Ampicillin, 100 μg/mL
  Growth temperature: 37°C
  Growth strain: Stbl3
  Copy number: Unknown
Gene/Insert
  Gene/Insert name: UBCp-RFP-CMVp-GFP-[miR-124]
Terms and licenses: Academic/Nonprofit Terms; Industry Terms: Not Available to Industry
How to cite: pAWp7-1 was a gift from Timothy Lu (Addgene plasmid # 72733 ; http://n2t.net/addgene:72733 ; RRID:Addgene_72733)
