>Addgene plasmid #72733 | pAWp7-1 | addgene partial sequence | sequence record 136473 | SV40pA-R 5'-GAAATTTGTGATGCTATTGC-3'
GTTGGGGTGGGCGAAGAACTCCAGCATGAGATCCCCGCGCTGGAGGATCATCCAGCCGGCGTCCCGGAAA
ACGATTCCGAAGCCCAACCTTTCATAGAAGGCGGCGGTGGAATCGAAATCTCGTAGCACGTGTCAGTCCT
GCTCCTCGGCCACGAAGTGCACGCAGTTGCCGGCCGGGTCGCGCAGGGCGAACTCCCGCCCCCACGGCTG
CTCGCCGATCTCGGTCATGGCCGGCCCGGAGGCGTCCCGGAAGTTCGTGGACACGACCTCCGACCACTCG
GCGTACAGCTCGTCCAGGCCGCGCACCCACACCCAGGCCAGGGTGTTGTCCGGCACCACCTGGTCCTGGA
CCGCGCTGATGAACAGGGTCACGTCGTCCCGGACCA
