>Addgene plasmid #72733 | pAWp7-1 | addgene partial sequence | sequence record 138613 | WPRE-R 5'-CATAGCGTAAAAGGAGCAACA-3'
TTGTAATCCAGAGGTTGATTATCGATAAGCTTGATATCGCAATTGGTGTCGCACAGGATGGGTTCATTCT
AGAATTGTTTCTCCCCACCCTTCCTAACTTCTCTCGGATGTCCTTCAAGTGCAGCTGTAGGCTCCGCTCT
TGGCATTCACCGCGTGCCTTAATTGTATGACATTAAATCAAGGTCCGCTGTGAACACGGAGAGCAGAGTC
TCTGATCTTGATCTAGAAGCAAGTGACTCATTGCAACTATTACTATAATTTTCTCCCTGCCCTTCACCCT
CTCTTGGAGCTCTAGGCTTGGAGTCCCTACTCCTAGAGTTGTAGCTCTGAGCAGTACTCCCACCTGAATT
CCGGACTTTTCGCGGATCCTCCTCTCTAGATCTCTAGAGTCGCGGCCGCTTTACTTGTACAGCTCGTCCA
TGCCGAGAGTGATCCCGGCGGCGGTCACGAACTCCAGCAGGACCATGTGATCGCGCTTCTCGTTGGGGTC
TTTGCTCA
